>Addgene plasmid #15469 | pCR-HA-IKKalpha | addgene partial sequence | sequence record 21959 | 15469 with T7
AGCTCGGNNCCNCTAGTAACGGCCGCCAGTGTGCTGGAATTGATGGACTACAAGGACGACGATGACAAGG
AATTGATGGACTACAAGGACGACGATGACAAGGAATTCATGGAGCGGCCCCCGGGGCTGCGGCCGGGCGC
GGGCGGCCCCTGGGAGATGCGGGAACGGCTTGGCACCGGCGGTTTCGGGAACGTCAGTCTGTACCAGCAC
CGGGAACTTGATCTCAAAATAGCAATTAAGTCTTGTCGTTTAGAGCTAAGTTCCAAAAACAGAGAGCGAT
GGTGCCATGAAATCCAGATCATGAAAAAGTTGGACCATGCGAATGTTGTAAAGGCCTGTGATGTCCCTGA
GGAATTGAACTTTTTAATTAACGATGTGCCTCTTCTGGCAATGGAGTACTGTTCTGGAGGGGACCTCCGG
AAGCTACTCAACAAACCAGAAAATTGTTGTGGACTTAAAGAAAGCCAGATACTTTCTTTACTGAGTGACA
TAGGATCTGGGATCCGATATCTGCATGAAAACAAAATTATACATCGAGATCTAAAACCTGAAAATATAGT
TCTTCAAGATGTTGGTGGGAAGACAATACATAAAATAATTGATTTGGGTTATGCCAAAGATGTTGATCAA
GGAAGTCTCTGTACATCTTTTGTGGGAACATTGCAGTATTTGGCCCCAGAGCTCTTTGAAAATAAGCCGT
ACACAGCCACTGTGGATTATTGGAGCTTTGGGACCATGGTGTTTGAATGTATTGCTGGATATAGGCCTTT
TTTGCATCATCTGCAGCCGTTTACCTGGCATGAGAAGATTNANAANAANNATCCNAAGTGT
