[The description below was written by a language model from this plasmid's Addgene catalogue record.]
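Description:
pCR-HA-IKKalpha is a mammalian expression plasmid built on the commercial pCR3.1 backbone (about 5.0 kb without insert). It is maintained in E. coli as a high-copy plasmid under ampicillin selection. It also carries a neomycin resistance marker, so transfected mammalian cells can be selected with G418 when stable expression is wanted. The record does not name the promoter driving the insert. pCR3.1-series vectors generally use a strong constitutive viral promoter for expression in mammalian cells, and the use of a T7 primer for 5′ sequencing indicates a T7 priming site upstream of the cloning region.

The payload is a roughly 2.2 kb mouse cDNA encoding IκB kinase alpha (IKKalpha, also known as CHUK or IKK1). It was inserted by restriction cloning between EcoRI and XhoI sites, both of which remain intact, so the insert can be excised or transferred to another vector. An HA epitope tag supplied by the modified backbone is fused to the N terminus of the kinase, which allows the exogenous protein to be detected by immunoblotting or immunoprecipitated with anti-HA antibodies. IKKalpha is a catalytic subunit of the IκB kinase complex, which phosphorylates IκB proteins and so controls NF-κB activation. The associated publication examined how IKKalpha and IKKbeta are differentially regulated by the upstream kinases NIK and MEKK1. This fits typical use of the plasmid in transient overexpression, co-transfection with candidate upstream activators, immune-complex kinase assays and NF-κB signalling studies in cultured mammalian cells. No feature table was provided, so element positions cannot be described beyond the catalogue fields.
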