Addgene plasmid #15469: pCR-HA-IKKalpha
Depositing lab: Hiroyasu Nakano. Depositing organization: Juntendo University. Publication: Differential regulation of IkappaB kinase alpha and beta by two upstream kinases, NF-kappaB-inducing kinase and mitogen-activated protein kinase/ERK kinase kinase-1. Nakano H, Shindo M, Sakon S, Nishinaka S, Mihara M, Yagita H, Okumura K. Proc Natl Acad Sci U S A. 1998 Mar 31. 95(7):3537-42. 10.1073/pnas.95.7.3537 PubMed 9520401.
Backbone
  Vector backbone: pCR3.1
  Backbone manufacturer: Invitrogen
  Backbone size w/o insert (bp): 5044
  Vector type: Mammalian Expression
  Selectable markers: Neomycin (select with G418)
Growth in bacteria
  Bacterial resistance: Ampicillin, 100 μg/mL
  Growth temperature: 37°C
  Growth strain: DH5alpha
  Copy number: High Copy
Gene/Insert
  Gene/Insert name: IkB kinase alpha (alt names: IKKalpha; CHUK)
  Species: M. musculus (mouse)
  Insert size (bp): 2200
  GenBank ID: NM_007700
  Entrez Gene: Chuk (a.k.a. AI256658, Chuk1, Fbx24, Fbxo24, IKBKA, IKK alpha, IKK1, Ikka, NFKBIKA)
  Tag / fusion protein: HA (N terminal on backbone)
  Cloning method: Restriction Enzyme; 5′ cloning site EcoR1 (not destroyed); 3′ cloning site Xho1 (not destroyed)
  Sequencing primers: 5′ T7; 3′ pCR3.1 reverse
Terms and licenses: Academic/Nonprofit Terms; Industry Terms: Not Available to Industry
How to cite: pCR-HA-IKKalpha was a gift from Hiroyasu Nakano (Addgene plasmid # 15469 ; http://n2t.net/addgene:15469 ; RRID:Addgene_15469)
